Addgene plasmid #185137: pUCmini-iCAP-AAV.MaCPNS2
Purpose: non-standard AAV2 rep-AAV-MaCPNS2 cap plasmid with AAV cap expression controlled by a tTA-TRE amplification system
Depositing lab: Viviana Gradinaru. Depositing organization: California Institute of Technology. Publication: Engineered AAVs for non-invasive gene delivery to rodent and non-human primate nervous systems. Chen X, Ravindra Kumar S, Adams CD, Yang D, Wang T, Wolfe DA, Arokiaraj CM, Ngo V, Campos LJ, Griffiths JA, Ichiki T, Mazmanian SK, Osborne PB, Keast JR, Miller CT, Fox AS, Chiu IM, Gradinaru V. Neuron. 2022 Jul 20;110(14):2242-2257.e6. doi: 10.1016/j.neuron.2022.05.003. Epub 2022 May 27. PubMed 35643078.
Backbone
  Vector backbone: pUC57-mini
  Vector type: Mammalian Expression, AAV
Growth in bacteria
  Bacterial resistance: Ampicillin, 100 μg/mL
  Growth temperature: 37°C
  Growth strain: NEB Stable
  Copy number: Unknown
Gene/Insert
  Gene/Insert name: Synthetic construct isolate AAV-MaCPNS2 VP1 gene (alt name: AAV-MaCPNS2 Cap)
  Species: Synthetic
  Promoter: p41
  Cloning method: Gibson Cloning
  Sequencing primers: 5′ unknown
Terms and licenses: Academic/Nonprofit Terms; Industry Terms: Not Available to Industry
Depositor comments: Please note that this is a non-standard rep-cap construct. It uses a tTA-TRE amplification loop to increase Capsid expression and AAV production. We find that this system increases AAV titers 1.5-5 fold (Ben Deverman, Bryan Simpson and Paul Patterson, unpublished data). This is a tet-off system, so no dox or tet is needed to turn it on. It can be used like any other rep-cap plasmid. This system should only present a problem if the rAAV genome to be packaged has a tet responsive element that directs expression of a protein that affected the health of the production cells. This work supported by NIH BRAIN Initiative grant UF1MH128336 . The introduction of an XbaI restriction site for ease of cloning introduces a K449R mutation, which does not have an overt effect on vector production or transduction.
How to cite: pUCmini-iCAP-AAV.MaCPNS2 was a gift from Viviana Gradinaru (Addgene plasmid # 185137 ; http://n2t.net/addgene:185137 ; RRID:Addgene_185137)
