[The description below was written by a language model from this plasmid's Addgene catalogue record and pLannotate feature annotations shown in this document.]
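Description:
pUCmini-iCAP-AAV.MaCPNS2 is a non-standard AAV rep-cap packaging plasmid built on the pUC57-mini backbone. It supplies AAV2 replication proteins and the engineered AAV-MaCPNS2 capsid in trans during recombinant AAV production in mammalian producer cells. It is propagated in bacteria through a high-copy ColE1/pUC origin and selected with ampicillin via the β-lactamase gene. Remnants of lacZα, a multiple cloning site, and T7 and SP6 promoters are also annotated. No ITRs are annotated, consistent with a helper plasmid that is not itself packaged.

The annotated sequence begins with a full AAV2 Rep78 reading frame. This is followed by a tetracycline transactivator coding region with VP16-derived activation repeats and a bGH polyadenylation signal. The annotation software matched this region to rtTA3, but the depositor describes it as tTA, a tet-off system that is active without doxycycline or tetracycline. Downstream lies an array of tet operator repeats, then a partial Rep52-matching segment of AAV2 rep sequence. This segment presumably carries the p41 promoter that the record lists for cap. The synthetic MaCPNS2 VP1 gene follows; the annotation tool matched it to the AAV2 capsid entry. Together, tTA and the TRE form an amplification loop that boosts capsid expression, which the depositor reports raises AAV titers roughly 1.5- to 5-fold.

The plasmid is otherwise used like any rep-cap plasmid. The depositor notes one caveat: problems could arise if the genome being packaged carries a tet-responsive element driving a protein harmful to the producer cells. An XbaI site added for cloning convenience introduces a K449R substitution with no overt effect on vector production or transduction. The associated publication concerns engineered capsids for non-invasive gene delivery to rodent and non-human primate nervous systems.
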