Features (pLannotate 1.2.2; 22 found; start..end, strand, type, name):
     14..132     -  CDS            lacZα (fragment): LacZα fragment of β-galactosidase; lacZ fragment
    140..158     +  promoter       T7 promoter: promoter for bacteriophage T7 RNA polymerase
    239..2101    +  CDS            Rep78: REP78_AAV2S - Experimental evidence at protein level: Swiss-Prot protein existence level 1. Plays an essential role in the initiation of viral DNA synthesis. Binds specifically to an inverted terminal repeat element (ITR) on the 3' and 5' ends of the viral DNA, where it cleaves a site specifically to generate a priming site for initiation of the synthesis of a complementary strand. Plays also a role as transcriptional regulator, DNA helicase and as key factors in site-specific integration of the viral genome. Regulates host PKA activity by interacting with host PRKX as a mechanism of interferi
   2142..2818    +  CDS            rtTA3 (fragment): reverse tetracycline transactivator 3 activates expression from Tet-responsive promoters in the presence of doxycycline
   2748..2858    +  CDS            VP48: 3 tandem repeats of the minimal activation domain of herpes simplex virus VP16 (Cheng et al., 2013)
   2897..2915    -  promoter       SP6 promoter: promoter for bacteriophage SP6 RNA polymerase
   2941..3165    +  polyA_signal   bGH poly(A) signal: bovine growth hormone polyadenylation signal
   3169..3190    +  promoter       SV40 promoter (fragment): SV40 enhancer and early promoter
   3226..3246    +  promoter       tight TRE promoter (fragment): Tet-responsive promoter PTight, consisting of seven tet operator sequences followed by the minimal CMV promoter
   3263..3283    +  promoter       tight TRE promoter (fragment): Tet-responsive promoter PTight, consisting of seven tet operator sequences followed by the minimal CMV promoter
   3300..3320    +  promoter       tight TRE promoter (fragment): Tet-responsive promoter PTight, consisting of seven tet operator sequences followed by the minimal CMV promoter
   3337..3357    +  promoter       tight TRE promoter (fragment): Tet-responsive promoter PTight, consisting of seven tet operator sequences followed by the minimal CMV promoter
   3374..3394    +  promoter       tight TRE promoter (fragment): Tet-responsive promoter PTight, consisting of seven tet operator sequences followed by the minimal CMV promoter
   3411..3431    +  promoter       tight TRE promoter (fragment): Tet-responsive promoter PTight, consisting of seven tet operator sequences followed by the minimal CMV promoter
   3448..3468    +  promoter       tight TRE promoter (fragment): Tet-responsive promoter PTight, consisting of seven tet operator sequences followed by the minimal CMV promoter
   3485..3505    +  promoter       tight TRE promoter (fragment): Tet-responsive promoter PTight, consisting of seven tet operator sequences followed by the minimal CMV promoter
   3511..4128    +  CDS            Rep52 (fragment): REP52_AAV2S - Experimental evidence at protein level: Swiss-Prot protein existence level 1. Plays a critical role during packaging of viral DNA into empty capsids, where they are thought to be part of the packaging motor complex. The single stranded genomic DNA is packaged in a 3' to 5' direction and requires the association between viral DNA and Rep40. Regulates host PKA activity by interacting with host PRKX as a mechanism to interfere with helper virus propagation and to promote its own replication. From Adeno-associated virus 2 (isolate Srivastava/1982) (AAV-2).
   4148..6376    +  CDS            VP1: CAPSD_AAV2S - Experimental evidence at protein level: Swiss-Prot protein existence level 1. Capsid protein self-assembles to form an icosahedral capsid with a T=1 symmetry, about 22 nm in diameter, and consisting of 60 copies of three size variants of the capsid protein VP1, VP2 and VP3 which differ in their N-terminus. The capsid encapsulates the genomic ssDNA. Binds to host cell heparan sulfate and uses host ITGA5-ITGB1 as coreceptor on the cell surface to provide virion attachment to target cell. This attachment induces virion internalization predominantly through clathrin-dependent endocyt
   6671..6699    -  misc_feature   MCS (fragment): pBluescript multiple cloning site
   6788..7376    -  rep_origin     ori: high-copy-number ColE1/pMB1/pBR322/pUC origin of replication
   7547..8407    -  CDS            AmpR: β-lactamase; bla; confers resistance to ampicillin, carbenicillin, and related antibiotics
   8408..8512    -  promoter       AmpR promoter: bla
>Addgene plasmid #185137 | pUCmini-iCAP-AAV.MaCPNS2 | addgene full sequence | sequence record 364481 | Addgene NGS Result
CCAATGATACGCGTCGGTGCGGGCCTCTTCGCTATTACGCCAGCTGGCGAAAGGGGGATGTGCTGCAAGG
CGATTAAGTTGGGTAACGCCAGGGTTTTCCCAGTCACGACGTTGTAAAACGACGGCCAGTGAGCGCGCGT
AATACGACTCACTATAGGGCGAATTGGGTACATCGACGGTATCGGGGGAGCTCGCAGGGTCTCCATTTTG
AAGCGGGAGGTTTGAACGCGCAGCCGCCATGCCGGGGTTTTACGAGATTGTGATTAAGGTCCCCAGCGAC
CTTGACGAGCATCTGCCCGGCATTTCTGACAGCTTTGTGAACTGGGTGGCCGAGAAGGAATGGGAGTTGC
CGCCAGATTCTGACATGGATCTGAATCTGATTGAGCAGGCACCCCTGACCGTGGCCGAGAAGCTGCAGCG
CGACTTTCTGACGGAATGGCGCCGTGTGAGTAAGGCCCCGGAGGCTCTTTTCTTTGTGCAATTTGAGAAG
GGAGAGAGCTACTTCCACATGCACGTGCTCGTGGAAACCACCGGGGTGAAATCCATGGTTTTGGGACGTT
TCCTGAGTCAGATTCGCGAAAAACTGATTCAGAGAATTTACCGCGGGATCGAGCCGACTTTGCCAAACTG
GTTCGCGGTCACAAAGACCAGAAATGGCGCCGGAGGCGGGAACAAGGTGGTGGATGAGTGCTACATCCCC
AATTACTTGCTCCCCAAAACCCAGCCTGAGCTCCAGTGGGCGTGGACTAATATGGAACAGTATTTAAGCG
CCTGTTTGAATCTCACGGAGCGTAAACGGTTGGTGGCGCAGCATCTGACGCACGTGTCGCAGACGCAGGA
GCAGAACAAAGAGAATCAGAATCCCAATTCTGATGCGCCGGTGATCAGATCAAAAACTTCAGCCAGGTAC
ATGGAGCTGGTCGGGTGGCTCGTGGACAAGGGGATTACCTCGGAGAAGCAGTGGATCCAGGAGGACCAGG
CCTCATACATCTCCTTCAATGCGGCCTCCAACTCGCGGTCCCAAATCAAGGCTGCCTTGGACAATGCGGG
AAAGATTATGAGCCTGACTAAAACCGCCCCCGACTACCTGGTGGGCCAGCAGCCCGTGGAGGACATTTCC
AGCAATCGGATTTATAAAATTTTGGAACTAAACGGGTACGATCCCCAATATGCGGCTTCCGTCTTTCTGG
GATGGGCCACGAAAAAGTTCGGCAAGAGGAACACCATCTGGCTGTTTGGGCCTGCAACTACCGGGAAGAC
CAACATCGCGGAGGCCATAGCCCACACTGTGCCCTTCTACGGGTGCGTAAACTGGACCAATGAGAACTTT
CCCTTCAACGACTGTGTGGACAAGATGGTGATCTGGTGGGAGGAGGGGAAGATGACCGCCAAGGTCGTGG
AGTCGGCCAAAGCCATTCTCGGAGGAAGCAAGGTGCGCGTGGACCAGAAATGCAAGTCCTCGGCCCAGAT
AGACCCGACTCCCGTGATCGTCACCTCCAACACCAATATGTGCGCCGTGATTGACGGGAACTCAACGACC
TTCGAACACCAGCAGCCGTTGCAAGACCGGATGTTCAAATTTGAACTCACCCGCCGTCTGGATCATGACT
TTGGGAAGGTCACCAAGCAGGAAGTCAAAGACTTTTTCCGGTGGGCAAAGGATCACGTGGTTGAGGTGGA
GCATGAATTCTACGTCAAAAAGGGTGGAGCCAAGAAAAGACCCGCCCCCAGTGACGCAGATATAAGTGAG
CCCAAACGGGTGCGCGAGTCAGTTGCGCAGCCATCGACGTCAGACGCGGAAGCTTCGATCAACTACGCGG
ACAGGTACCAAAACAAATGTTCTCGTCACGTGGGCATGAATCTGATGCTGTTTCCCTGCAGACAATGCGA
GAGACTGAATCAGAATTCAAATATCTGCTTCACTCACGGTGTCAAAGACTGTTTAGAGTGCTTTCCCGTG
TCAGAATCTCAACCCGTTTCTGTCGTCAAAAAGGCGTATCAGAAACTGTGCTACATTCATCACATCATGG
GAAAGGTGCCAGACGCTTGCACTGCTTGCGACCTGGTCAATGTGGACTTGGATGACTGTGTTTCTGAACA
ATAAATGACTTAAACCAGGTATGAGTCGGCTGGATAAATCTAAAGTCATAAACGGCGCTCTGGAATTACT
CAATGAAGTCGGTATCGAAGGCCTGACGACAAGGAAACTCGCTCAAAAGCTGGGAGTTGAGCAGCCTACC
CTGTACTGGCACGTGAAGAACAAGCGGGCCCTGCTCGATGCCCTGGCCATCGAGATGCTGGACAGGCATC
ATACCCACTTCTGCCCCCTGGAAGGCGAGTCATGGCAAGACTTTCTGCGGAACAACGCCAAGTCATTCCG
CTGTGCTCTCCTCTCACATCGCGACGGGGCTAAAGTGCATCTCGGCACCCGCCCAACAGAGAAACAGTAC
GAAACCCTGGAAAATCAGCTCGCGTTCCTGTGTCAGCAAGGCTTCTCCCTGGAGAACGCACTGTACGCTC
TGTCCGCCGTGGGCCACTTTACACTGGGCTGCGTATTGGAGGAACAGGAGCATCAAGTAGCAAAAGAGGA
AAGAGAGACACCTACCACCGATTCTATGCCCCCACTTCTGAGACAAGCAATTGAGCTGTTCGACCGGCAG
GGAGCCGAACCTGCCTTCCTTTTCGGCCTGGAACTAATCATATGTGGCCTGGAGAAACAGCTAAAGTGCG
AAAGCGGCGGGCCGGCCGACGCCCTTGACGATTTTGACTTAGACATGCTCCCAGCCGATGCCCTTGACGA
CTTTGACCTTGATATGCTGCCTGCTGACGCTCTTGACGATTTTGACCTTGACATGCTCCCCGGGTAAATG
CATGAATTCGATCTAGAGGGCCCTATTCTATAGTGTCACCTAAATGCTAGAGCTCGCTGATCAGCCTCGA
CTGTGCCTTCTAGTTGCCAGCCATCTGTTGTTTGCCCCTCCCCCGTGCCTTCCTTGACCCTGGAAGGTGC
CACTCCCACTGTCCTTTCCTAATAAAATGAGGAAATTGCATCGCATTGTCTGAGTAGGTGTCATTCTATT
CTGGGGGGTGGGGTGGGGCAGGACAGCAAGGGGGAGGATTGGGAAGACAATAGCAGGCATGCTGGGGATG
CGGTGGGCTCTATGGCTTCTGAGGCGGAAAGAACCAGCTGGGGCTCGAATCAAGCTATCAAGTGCCACCT
GACGTCTCCCTATCAGTGATAGAGAAGTCGACACGTCTCGAGCTCCCTATCAGTGATAGAGAAGGTACGT
CTAGAACGTCTCCCTATCAGTGATAGAGAAGTCGACACGTCTCGAGCTCCCTATCAGTGATAGAGAAGGT
ACGTCTAGAACGTCTCCCTATCAGTGATAGAGAAGTCGACACGTCTCGAGCTCCCTATCAGTGATAGAGA
AGGTACGTCTAGAACGTCTCCCTATCAGTGATAGAGAAGTCGACACGTCTCGAGCTCCCTATCAGTGATA
GAGAAGGTACCCCCTATATAAGCAGAGAGATCTGTTCAAATTTGAACTGACTAAGCGGCTCCCGCCAGAT
TTTGGCAAGATTACTAAGCAGGAAGTCAAGGACTTTTTTGCTTGGGCAAAGGTCAATCAGGTGCCGGTGA
CTCACGAGTTTAAAGTTCCCAGGGAATTGGCGGGAACTAAAGGGGCGGAGAAATCTCTAAAACGCCCACT
GGGTGACGTCACCAATACTAGCTATAAAAGTCTGGAGAAGCGGGCCAGGCTCTCATTTGTTCCCGAGACG
CCTCGCAGTTCAGACGTGACTGTTGATCCCGCTCCTCTGCGACCGCTAGCTTCGATCAACTACGCAGACA
GGTACCAAAACAAGTGTTCTCGTCACGTGGGCATTAATCTGATTCTGTTTCCCTGCAGACAATGCGAGAG
AATGAATCAGAACTCAAATATCTGCTTCACTCACGGACAGAAAGACTGTTTAGAGTGCTTTCCCGTGTCA
GAATCTCAACCCGTTTCTGTCGTCAAAAAGGCGTATCAGAAACTGTGCTACATTCATCATATCATGGGAA
AGGTGCCAGACGCTTGCACTGCCTGCGATCTGGTCAATGTGGATTTGGATGACTGCATCTTTGAACAATA
AATGACTTAAGCCAGGTATGGCTGCCGATGGTTATCTTCCAGATTGGCTCGAGGACAACCTTAGTGAAGG
AATTCGCGAGTGGTGGGCTTTGAAACCTGGAGCCCCTCAACCCAAGGCAAATCAACAACATCAAGACAAC
GCTAGAGGTCTTGTGCTTCCGGGTTACAAATACCTTGGACCCGGCAACGGACTCGACAAGGGGGAGCCGG
TCAACGCAGCAGACGCGGCGGCCCTCGAGCACGACAAAGCCTACGACCAGCAGCTCAAGGCCGGAGACAA
CCCGTACCTCAAGTACAACCACGCCGACGCCGAGTTCCAGGAGCGGCTCAAAGAAGATACGTCTTTTGGG
GGCAACCTCGGGCGAGCAGTCTTCCAGGCCAAAAAGAGGCTTCTTGAACCTCTTGGTCTGGTTGAGGAAG
CGGCTAAGACGGCTCCTGGAAAGAAGAGGCCTGTAGAGCAGTCTCCTCAGGAACCGGACTCCTCCGCGGG
TATTGGCAAATCGGGTGCACAGCCCGCTAAAAAGAGACTCAATTTCGGTCAGACTGGCGACACAGAGTCA
GTCCCAGACCCTCAACCAATCGGAGAACCTCCCGCAGCCCCCTCAGGTGTGGGATCTCTTACAATGGCTT
CAGGTGGTGGCGCACCAGTGGCAGACAATAACGAAGGTGCCGATGGAGTGGGTAGTTCCTCGGGAAATTG
GCATTGCGATTCCCAATGGCTGGGGGACAGAGTCATCACCACCAGCACCCGAACCTGGGCCCTGCCCACC
TACAACAATCACCTCTACAAGCAAATCTCCAACAGCACATCTGGAGGATCTTCAAATGACAACGCCTACT
TCGGCTACAGCACCCCCTGGGGGTATTTTGACTTCAACAGATTCCACTGCCACTTCTCACCACGTGACTG
GCAGCGACTCATCAACAACAACTGGGGATTCCGGCCTAAGCGACTCAACTTCAAGCTCTTTAACATTCAG
GTCAAAGAGGTTACGGACAACAATGGAGTCAAGACCATCGCCAATAACCTTACCAGCACGGTCCAGGTCT
TCACGGACTCAGACTATCAGCTCCCGTACGTGCTCGGGTCGGCTCACGAGGGCTGCCTCCCGCCGTTCCC
AGCGGACGTTTTCATGATTCCTCAGTACGGGTATCTGACGCTTAATGATGGAAGCCAGGCCGTGGGTCGT
TCGTCCTTTTACTGCCTGGAATATTTCCCGTCGCAAATGCTAAGAACGGGTAACAACTTCCAGTTCAGCT
ACGAGTTTGAGAACGTACCTTTCCATAGCAGCTACGCTCACAGCCAAAGCCTGGACCGACTAATGAATCC
ACTCATCGACCAATACTTGTACTATCTCTCTAGAACTATTAACGGTTCTGGACAGAATCAACAAACGCTA
AAATTCAGTGTGGCCGGACCCAGCAACATGGCTGTCCAGGGAAGAAACTACATACCTGGACCCAGCTACC
GACAACAACGTGTCTCAACCACTGTGACTCAAAACAACAACAGCGAATTTGCTTGGCCTGGAGCTTCTTC
TTGGGCTCTCAATGGACGTAATAGCTTGATGAATCCTGGACCTGCTATGGCCTCTCACAAAGAAGGAGAG
GACCGTTTCTTTCCTTTGTCTGGATCTTTAATTTTTGGCAAACAAGGTACTGGCAGAGACAACGTGGATG
CGGACAAAGTCATGATAACCAACGAAGAAGAAATTAAAACTACTAACCCGGTAGCAACGGAGTCCTATGG
ACAAGTGGCCACAAACCACCAGAGTGCCCAACCCAACGCCAGCGTCAACAGTGCACAGGCGCAGACCGGT
TGGGTTCAAAACCAAGGAATACTTCCGGGTATGGTTTGGCAGGACAGAGATGTGTACCTGCAAGGACCCA
TTTGGGCCAAAATTCCTCACACGGACGGCAACTTTCACCCTTCTCCGCTGATGGGAGGGTTTGGAATGAA
GCACCCGCCTCCTCAGATCCTCATCAAAAACACACCTGTACCTGCGGATCCTCCAACGGCCTTCAACAAG
GACAAGCTGAACTCTTTCATCACCCAGTATTCTACTGGTCAAGTCAGCGTGGAGATCGAGTGGGAGCTGC
AGAAGGAAAACAGCAAGCGCTGGAACCCGGAGATCCAGTACACTTCCAACTATTACAAGTCTAATAATGT
TGAATTTGCTGTTAATACTGAAGGTGTATATAGTGAACCCCGCCCCATTGGCACCAGATACCTGACTCGT
AATCTGTAAGTCGACTTGCTTGTTAATCAATAAACCGTTTAATTCGTTTCAGTTGAACTTTGGTCTCTGC
GAAGGGCAATTCGTTTAAACCTGCAGGACTAGAGGTCCTGTATTAGAGGTCACGTGAGTGTTTTGCGACA
TTTTGCGACACCATGTGGTCACGCTGGGTATTTAAGCCCGAGTGAGCACGCAGGGTCTCCATTTTGAAGC
GGGAGGTTTGAACGCGCAGCCGCCAAGCCGAATTCTGCAGATATCACATGTCCTAGGAACTATCGATCCA
TCACACTGGCGGCCGCTCGACTAGAGCGGCCGCCACCGCGGTGGAGCTCCAGCTTTTGCGGACCGAATCG
GAAAGAACATGTGAGCAAAAGGCCAGCAAAAGGCCAGGAACCGTAAAAAGGCCGCGTTGCTGGCGTTTTT
CCATAGGCTCCGCCCCCCTGACGAGCATCACAAAAATCGACGCTCAAGTCAGAGGTGGCGAAACCCGACA
GGACTATAAAGATACCAGGCGTTTCCCCCTGGAAGCTCCCTCGTGCGCTCTCCTGTTCCGACCCTGCCGC
TTACCGGATACCTGTCCGCCTTTCTCCCTTCGGGAAGCGTGGCGCTTTCTCATAGCTCACGCTGTAGGTA
TCTCAGTTCGGTGTAGGTCGTTCGCTCCAAGCTGGGCTGTGTGCACGAACCCCCCGTTCAGCCCGACCGC
TGCGCCTTATCCGGTAACTATCGTCTTGAGTCCAACCCGGTAAGACACGACTTATCGCCACTGGCAGCAG
CCACTGGTAACAGGATTAGCAGAGCGAGGTATGTAGGCGGTGCTACAGAGTTCTTGAAGTGGTGGCCTAA
CTACGGCTACACTAGAAGAACAGTATTTGGTATCTGCGCTCTGCTGAAGCCAGTTACCTTCGGAAAAAGA
GTTGGTAGCTCTTGATCCGGCAAACAAACCACCGCTGGTAGCGGTGGTTTTTTTGTTTGCAAGCAGCAGA
TTACGCGCAGAAAAAAAGGATCTCAAGAAGATCCTTTGATCTTTTCTACGGGGTCTGACGCTCAGTGGAA
CGAAAACTCACGTTAAGGGATTTTGGTCATGAGATTATCAAAAAGGATCTTCACCTAGATCCTTTTAAAT
TAAAAATGAAGTTTTAAATCAATCTAAAGTATATATGAGTAAACTTGGTCTGACAGTTACCAATGCTTAA
TCAGTGAGGCACCTATCTCAGCGATCTGTCTATTTCGTTCATCCATAGTTGCCTGACTCCCCGTCGTGTA
GATAACTACGATACGGGAGGGCTTACCATCTGGCCCCAGTGCTGCAATGATACCGCGAGACCCACGCTCA
CCGGCTCCAGATTTATCAGCAATAAACCAGCCAGCCGGAAGGGCCGAGCGCAGAAGTGGTCCTGCAACTT
TATCCGCCTCCATCCAGTCTATTAATTGTTGCCGGGAAGCTAGAGTAAGTAGTTCGCCAGTTAATAGTTT
GCGCAACGTTGTTGCCATTGCTACAGGCATCGTGGTGTCACGCTCGTCGTTTGGTATGGCTTCATTCAGC
TCCGGTTCCCAACGATCAAGGCGAGTTACATGATCCCCCATGTTGTGCAAAAAAGCGGTTAGCTCCTTCG
GTCCTCCGATCGTTGTCAGAAGTAAGTTGGCCGCAGTGTTATCACTCATGGTTATGGCAGCACTGCATAA
TTCTCTTACTGTCATGCCATCCGTAAGATGCTTTTCTGTGACTGGTGAGTACTCAACCAAGTCATTCTGA
GAATAGTGTATGCGGCGACCGAGTTGCTCTTGCCCGGCGTCAATACGGGATAATACCGCGCCACATAGCA
GAACTTTAAAAGTGCTCATCATTGGAAAACGTTCTTCGGGGCGAAAACTCTCAAGGATCTTACCGCTGTT
GAGATCCAGTTCGATGTAACCCACTCGTGCACCCAACTGATCTTCAGCATCTTTTACTTTCACCAGCGTT
TCTGGGTGAGCAAAAACAGGAAGGCAAAATGCCGCAAAAAAGGGAATAAGGGCGACACGGAAATGTTGAA
TACTCATACTCTTCCTTTTTCAATATTATTGAAGCATTTATCAGGGTTATTGTCTCATGAGCGGATACAT
ATTTGAATGTATTTAGAAAAATAAACAAATAGGGGTTCCGCGCACATTTCCCCGAAAAGTGCCACCTGAC
GTC
